>Addgene plasmid #215553 | Endo-APEX2 | addgene full sequence | sequence record 432522 | Addgene NGS Result
GGCGCTTTCTCATAGCTCACGCTGTAGGTATCTCAGTTCGGTGTAGGTCGTTCGCTCCAAGCTGGGCTGT
GTGCACGAACCCCCCGTTCAGCCCGACCGCTGCGCCTTATCCGGTAACTATCGTCTTGAGTCCAACCCGG
TAAGACACGACTTATCGCCACTGGCAGCAGCCACTGGTAACAGGATTAGCAGAGCGAGGTATGTAGGCGG
TGCTACAGAGTTCTTGAAGTGGTGGCCTAACTACGGCTACACTAGAAGAACAGTATTTGGTATCTGCGCT
CTGCTGAAGCCAGTTACCTTCGGAAAAAGAGTTGGTAGCTCTTGATCCGGCAAACAAACCACCGCTGGTA
GCGGTGGTTTTTTTGTTTGCAAGCAGCAGATTACGCGCAGAAAAAAAGGATCTCAAGAAGATCCTTTGAT
CTTTTCTACGGGGTCTGACGCTCAGTGGAACGAAAACTCACGTTAAGGGATTTTGGTCATGAGATTATCA
AAAAGGATCTTCACCTAGATCCTTTTAAATTAAAAATGAAGTTTTAAATCAATCTAAAGTATATATGAGT
AAACTTGGTCTGACAGTTACCAATGCTTAATCAGTGAGGCACCTATCTCAGCGATCTGTCTATTTCGTTC
ATCCATAGTTGCCTGACTCCCCGTCGTGTAGATAACTACGATACGGGAGGGCTTACCATCTGGCCCCAGT
GCTGCAATGATACCGCGAGACCCACGCTCACCGGCTCCAGATTTATCAGCAATAAACCAGCCAGCCGGAA
GGGCCGAGCGCAGAAGTGGTCCTGCAACTTTATCCGCCTCCATCCAGTCTATTAATTGTTGCCGGGAAGC
TAGAGTAAGTAGTTCGCCAGTTAATAGTTTGCGCAACGTTGTTGCCATTGCTACAGGCATCGTGGTGTCA
CGCTCGTCGTTTGGTATGGCTTCATTCAGCTCCGGTTCCCAACGATCAAGGCGAGTTACATGATCCCCCA
TGTTGTGCAAAAAAGCGGTTAGCTCCTTCGGTCCTCCGATCGTTGTCAGAAGTAAGTTGGCCGCAGTGTT
ATCACTCATGGTTATGGCAGCACTGCATAATTCTCTTACTGTCATGCCATCCGTAAGATGCTTTTCTGTG
ACTGGTGAGTACTCAACCAAGTCATTCTGAGAATAGTGTATGCGGCGACCGAGTTGCTCTTGCCCGGCGT
CAATACGGGATAATACCGCGCCACATAGCAGAACTTTAAAAGTGCTCATCATTGGAAAACGTTCTTCGGG
GCGAAAACTCTCAAGGATCTTACCGCTGTTGAGATCCAGTTCGATGTAACCCACTCGTGCACCCAACTGA
TCTTCAGCATCTTTTACTTTCACCAGCGTTTCTGGGTGAGCAAAAACAGGAAGGCAAAATGCCGCAAAAA
AGGGAATAAGGGCGACACGGAAATGTTGAATACTCATACTCTTCCTTTTTCAATATTATTGAAGCATTTA
TCAGGGTTATTGTCTCATGAGCGGATACATATTTGAATGTATTTAGAAAAATAAACAAATAGGGGTTCCG
CGCACATTTCCCCGAAAAGTGCCACCTGACGTCGACGGATCGGGAGATCAACTTGTTTATTGCAGCTTAT
AATGGTTACAAATAAAGCAATAGCATCACAAATTTCACAAATAAAGCATTTTTTTCACTGCATTCTAGTT
GTGGTTTGTCCAAACTCATCAATGTATCTTATCATGTCTGGATCAACTGGATAACTCAAGCTAACCAAAA
TCATCCCAAACTTCCCACCCCATACCCTATTACCACTGCCAATTACCTGTGGTTTCATTTACTCTAAACC
TGTGATTCCTCTGAATTATTTTCATTTTAAAGAAATTGTATTTGTTAAATATGTACTACAAACTTAGTAG
TTGGAAGGGCTAATTCACTCCCAAAGAAGACAAGATATCCTTGATCTGTGGATCTACCACACACAAGGCT
ACTTCCCTGATTAGCAGAACTACACACCAGGGCCAGGGGTCAGATATCCACTGACCTTTGGATGGTGCTA
CAAGCTAGTACCAGTTGAGCCAGATAAGGTAGAAGAGGCCAATAAAGGAGAGAACACCAGCTTGTTACAC
CCTGTGAGCCTGCATGGGATGGATGACCCGGAGAGAGAAGTGTTAGAGTGGAGGTTTGACAGCCGCCTAG
CATTTCATCACGTGGCCCGAGAGCTGCATCCGGAGTACTTCAAGAACTGCTGATATCGAGCTTGCTACAA
GGGACTTTCCGCTGGGGACTTTCCAGGGAGGCGTGGCCTGGGCGGGACTGGGGAGTGGCGAGCCCTCAGA
TCCTGCATATAAGCAGCTGCTTTTTGCCTGTACTGGGTCTCTCTGGTTAGACCAGATCTGAGCCTGGGAG
CTCTCTGGCTAACTAGGGAACCCACTGCTTAAGCCTCAATAAAGCTTGCCTTGAGTGCTTCAAGTAGTGT
GTGCCCGTCTGTTGTGTGACTCTGGTAACTAGAGATCCCTCAGACCCTTTTAGTCAGTGTGGAAAATCTC
TAGCAGTGGCGCCCGAACAGGGACTTGAAAGCGAAAGGGAAACCAGAGGAGCTCTCTCGACGCAGGACTC
GGCTTGCTGAAGCGCGCACGGCAAGAGGCGAGGGGCGGCGACTGGTGAGTACGCCAAAAATTTTGACTAG
CGGAGGCTAGAAGGAGAGAGATGGGTGCGAGAGCGTCAGTATTAAGCGGGGGAGAATTAGATCGCGATGG
GAAAAAATTCGGTTAAGGCCAGGGGGAAAGAAAAAATATAAATTAAAACATATAGTATGGGCAAGCAGGG
AGCTAGAACGATTCGCAGTTAATCCTGGCCTGTTAGAAACATCAGAAGGCTGTAGACAAATACTGGGACA
GCTACAACCATCCCTTCAGACAGGATCAGAAGAACTTAGATCATTATATAATACAGTAGCAACCCTCTAT
TGTGTGCATCAAAGGATAGAGATAAAAGACACCAAGGAAGCTTTAGACAAGATAGAGGAAGAGCAAAACA
AAAGTAAGACCACCGCACAGCAAGCGGCCGGCCGCTGATCTTCAGACCTGGAGGAGGAGATATGAGGGAC
AATTGGAGAAGTGAATTATATAAATATAAAGTAGTAAAAATTGAACCATTAGGAGTAGCACCCACCAAGG
CAAAGAGAAGAGTGGTGCAGAGAGAAAAAAGAGCAGTGGGAATAGGAGCTTTGTTCCTTGGGTTCTTGGG
AGCAGCAGGAAGCACTATGGGCGCAGCGTCAATGACGCTGACGGTACAGGCCAGACAATTATTGTCTGGT
ATAGTGCAGCAGCAGAACAATTTGCTGAGGGCTATTGAGGCGCAACAGCATCTGTTGCAACTCACAGTCT
GGGGCATCAAGCAGCTCCAGGCAAGAATCCTGGCTGTGGAAAGATACCTAAAGGATCAACAGCTCCTGGG
GATTTGGGGTTGCTCTGGAAAACTCATTTGCACCACTGCTGTGCCTTGGAATGCTAGTTGGAGTAATAAA
TCTCTGGAACAGATTTGGAATCACACGACCTGGATGGAGTGGGACAGAGAAATTAACAATTACACAAGCT
TAATACACTCCTTAATTGAAGAATCGCAAAACCAGCAAGAAAAGAATGAACAAGAATTATTGGAATTAGA
TAAATGGGCAAGTTTGTGGAATTGGTTTAACATAACAAATTGGCTGTGGTATATAAAATTATTCATAATG
ATAGTAGGAGGCTTGGTAGGTTTAAGAATAGTTTTTGCTGTACTTTCTATAGTGAATAGAGTTAGGCAGG
GATATTCACCATTATCGTTTCAGACCCACCTCCCAACCCCGAGGGGACCCGACAGGCCCGAAGGAATAGA
AGAAGAAGGTGGAGAGAGAGACAGAGACAGATCCATTCGATTAGTGAACGGATCTCGACGGTATCGCCTT
TAAAAGAAAAGGGGGGATTGGGGGGTACAGTGCAGGGGAAAGAATAGTAGACATAATAGCAACAGACATA
CAAACTAAAGAATTACAAAAACAAATTACAAAAATTCAAAATTTTCGGGTTTATTACAGGGACAGCAGAG
ATCCAGTTTATCGACTTAACTTGTTTATTGCAGCTTATAATGGTTACAAATAAGGCAATAGCATCACAAA
TTTCACAAATAAGGCATTTTTTTCACTGCATTCTAGTTTTGGTTTGTCCAAACTCATCAATGTATCTTAT
CATGTCTGGATCTCAAATCCCTCGGAAGCTGCGCCTGTCTTAGGTTGGAGTGATACATTTTTATCACTTT
TACCCGTCTTTGGATTAGGCAGTAGCTCTGACGGCCCTCCTGTCTTAGGTTAGTGAAAAATGTCACTCTC
TTACCCGTCATTGGCTGTCCAGCTTAGCTCGCAGGGGAGGTGGTCTGGATCCTTAGTCCAGGGTCAGGCG
CTCCAGGGGAGGCAGCTGCAGGGCATCAGCAAACCCAAGCTCGGAAAGCTTTTGGTGAGCCTCAGCGTAA
TCAGCAAAGAAGGCATCTTCGTCCGCTGCATATTTGTCAACGAGAGGGCGGAATACAGGGTCAGACAAAA
GAGCCTTGTCAGAAGGTAGCTGAAGGAGACCTTCCTTCTCACCACTCAACAACTCCGTGAAGTATGAGTT
GTCGAAAATAAGAGGATTAGAGGTCCAGGGACCCTCAAATCCAGAACGCTCCTTGTGTGCAGCTCCAATA
GTGTGACCCCCAGATAGAGCAACGATATCTTGGTCAGTAAGCCCCATAGCTTTGCCAAACACATCTCTCA
AATGGTCAGAACCCTTAGTGGGATCGGGCAAGCGACCCTCTGGTGGTGGCTCAGGCTTGTCCTCTCTTCC
AGGGTGGAATGGAACCTTAGGTCCACCCGTGACCTCAACGGCAACAACGCCAGCCAACTGGTAGAAATCG
GCGTAGCTCAAAATAGGGAACTCCGCCTTGAGTGGCTCCAAAAGCCTAACAGCGATGTCAAGACCGTTGT
TAGCGCTGTGAGCCAGTTCGGCAGGGTGCTTGATGGTTCCGAAGGGTCCACCGGTCTTCGTGCCCTTGTC
AAAGGTTCCAGCAGAGTGGAATGCCAAACGGAGCATTAGAGGAGCGCATCTCTTCTCAGCGATGAAGCCT
CTGAGCTTCTTCTTCGCCTTCTCAACGGCGTCCTGGTAATCAGCACTCACAGTTGGGTAAGACTTTCCCT
TATCGTCGTCATCCTTGTAGTCCATGGTGGCGGCCGCAGATCCGGTGGATCCCGGGCCCGCGGTACCGTC
GACATATGCCTTCTTGTTCAGCTGCTCATAGCAGGGCTCACACACGCGCACCTCCTTCTCAATGCCGAAC
TTGGGGATGGTGGAGTACTTGGAGGAGCACTTGCCACAGAAGATCTGCCCACATGCTCGGCAGTGATGCT
TGCGGGTCACCACCCCAAACTGTACTCTGCACCGATGGCATTCCTCAGCATCCACCCAGTCAGGGGCTCT
TTCAGCAGCGAACATGGCATCACTTTCGGATCCTTGTCCTTGTGCCTTCTTGTTCAGCTGCTCATAGCAG
GGCTCACACACGCGCACCTCCTTCTCAATGCCGAACTTGGGGATGGTGGAGTACTTGGAGGAGCACTTGC
CACAGAAGATCTGCCCACATGCTCGGCAGTGATGCTTGCGGGTCACCACCCCAAACTGTACTCTGCACCG
ATGGCATTCCTCAGCATCCACCCAGTCAGGGGCTCTTTCAGCAGCGAACATGGCATCACTTTCGAATTCA
ATTCGAAGCTTGAGCTCGAGATCTGAGTACTTGTACAGCTCGTCCATGCCGAGAGTGATCCCGGCGGCGG
TCACGAACTCCAGCAGGACCATGTGATCGCGCTTCTCGTTGGGGTCTTTGCTCAGGGCGGACTGGGTGCT
CAGGTAGTGGTTGTCGGGCAGCAGCACGGGGCCGTCGCCGATGGGGGTGTTCTGCTGGTAGTGGTCGGCG
AGCTGCACGCTGCCGTCCTCGATGTTGTGGCGGATCTTGAAGTTCACCTTGATGCCGTTCTTCTGCTTGT
CGGCCATGATATAGACGTTGTGGCTGTTGTAGTTGTACTCCAGCTTGTGCCCCAGGATGTTGCCGTCCTC
CTTGAAGTCGATGCCCTTCAGCTCGATGCGGTTCACCAGGGTGTCGCCCTCGAACTTCACCTCGGCGCGG
GTCTTGTAGTTGCCGTCGTCCTTGAAGAAGATGGTGCGCTCCTGGACGTAGCCTTCGGGCATGGCGGACT
TGAAGAAGTCGTGCTGCTTCATGTGGTCGGGGTAGCGGCTGAAGCACTGCACGCCGTAGGTCAGGGTGGT
CACGAGGGTGGGCCAGGGCACGGGCAGCTTGCCGGTGGTGCAGATGAACTTCAGGGTCAGCTTGCCGTAG
GTGGCATCGCCCTCGCCCTCGCCGGACACGCTGAACTTGTGGCCGTTTACGTCGCCGTCCAGCTCGACCA
GGATGGGCACCACCCCGGTGAACAGCTCCTCGCCCTTGCTCACCATGGTGAATTCTTTACGAGGGTAGGA
AGTGGTACGGAAAGTTGGTATAAGACAAAAGTGTTGTGGAATTGAAGTTTACTCAAAAAATCAGCACTCT
TTTATAGGCGCCCTGGTTTACATAAGCAAAGCTTATACGTTCTCTATCACTGATAGGGAGTAAACTGGAT
ATACGTTCTCTATCACTGATAGGGAGTAAACTGTAGATACGTTCTCTATCACTGATAGGGAGTAAACTGG
TCATACGTTCTCTATCACTGATAGGGAGTAAACTCCTTATACGTTCTCTATCACTGATAGGGAGTAAAGT
CTGCATACGTTCTCTATCACTGATAGGGAGTAAACTCTTCATACGTTCTCTATCACTGATAGGGAGTAAA
CTCGAGGTGATAATTCCACGGGGTTGGGGTTGCGCCTTTTCCAAGGCAGCCCTGGGTTTGCGCAGGGACG
CGGCTGCTCTGGGCGTGGTTCCGGGAAACGCAGCGGCGCCGACCCTGGGTCTCGCACATTCTTCACGTCC
GTTCGCAGCGTCACCCGGATCTTCGCCGCTACCCTTGTGGGCCCCCCGGCGACGCTTCCTGCTCCGCCCC
TAAGTCGGGAAGGTTCCTTGCGGTTCGCGGCGTGCCGGACGTGACAAACGGAAGCCGCACGTCTCACTAG
TACCCTCGCAGACGGACAGCGCCAGGGAGCAATGGCAGCGCGCCGACCGCGATGGGCTGTGGCCAATAGC
GGCTGCTCAGCAGGGCGCGCCGAGAGCAGCGGCCGGGAAGGGGCGGTGCGGGAGGCGGGGTGTGGGGCGG
TAGTGTGGGCCCTGTTCCTGCCCGCGCGGTGTTCCGCATTCTGCAAGCCTCCGGAGCGCACGTCGGCAGT
CGGCTCCCTCGTTGACCGAATCACCGACCTCTCTCCCCAGGGGGATCATCGAATTACCATGTCTAGACTG
GACAAGAGCAAAGTCATAAACTCTGCTCTGGAATTACTCAATGGAGTCGGTATCGAAGGCCTGACGACAA
GGAAACTCGCTCAAAAGCTGGGAGTTGAGCAGCCTACCCTGTACTGGCACGTGAAGAACAAGCGGGCCCT
GCTCGATGCCCTGCCAATCGAGATGCTGGACAGGCATCATACCCACTCCTGCCCCCTGGAAGGCGAGTCA
TGGCAAGACTTTCTGCGGAACAACGCCAAGTCATACCGCTGTGCTCTCCTCTCACATCGCGACGGGGCTA
AAGTGCATCTCGGCACCCGCCCAACAGAGAAACAGTACGAAACCCTGGAAAATCAGCTCGCGTTCCTGTG
TCAGCAAGGCTTCTCCCTGGAGAACGCACTGTACGCTCTGTCCGCCGTGGGCCACTTTACACTGGGCTGC
GTATTGGAGGAACAGGAGCATCAAGTAGCAAAAGAGGAAAGAGAGACACCTACCACCGATTCTATGCCCC
CACTTCTGAAACAAGCAATTGAGCTGTTCGACCGGCAGGGAGCCGAACCTGCCTTCCTTTTCGGCCTGGA
ACTAATCATATGTGGCCTGGAGAAACAGCTAAAGTGCGAAAGCGGCGGGCCGACCGACGCCCTTGACGAT
TTTGACTTAGACATGCTCCCAGCCGATGCCCTTGACGACTTTGACCTTGATATGCTGCCTGCTGACGCTC
TTGACGATTTTGACCTTGACATGCTCCCCGGGTAAACGCGCGAATGTGTGTCAGTTAGGGTGTGGAAAGT
CCCCAGGCTCCCCAGCAGGCAGAAGTATGCAAAGCATGCATCTCAATTAGTCAGCAACCAGGTGTGGAAA
GTCCCCAGGCTCCCCAGCAGGCAGAAGTATGCAAAGCATGCATCTCAATTAGTCAGCAACCATAGTCCCG
CCCCTAACTCCGCCCATCCCGCCCCTAACTCCGCCCAGTTCCGCCCATTCTCCGCCCCATGGCTGACTAA
TTTTTTTTATTTATGCAGAGGCCGAGGCCGCCTCGGCCTCTGAGCTATTCCAGAAGTAGTGAGGAGGCTT
TTTTGGAGGCCTAGGCTTTTGCAAAACGCGACCATGACCGAGTACAAGCCCACGGTGCGCCTCGCCACCC
GCGACGACGTCCCCCGGGCCGTACGCACCCTCGCCGCCGCGTTCGCCGACTACCCCGCCACGCGCCACAC
CGTCGACCCGGACCGCCACATCGAGCGGGTCACCGAGCTGCAAGAACTCTTCCTCACGCGCGTCGGGCTC
GACATCGGCAAGGTGTGGGTCGCGGACGACGGCGCCGCGGTGGCGGTCTGGACCACGCCGGAGAGCGTCG
AAGCGGGGGCGGTGTTCGCCGAGATCGGCCCGCGCATGGCCGAGTTGAGCGGTTCCCGGCTGGCCGCGCA
GCAACAGATGGAAGGCCTCCTGGCGCCGCACCGGCCCAAGGAGCCCGCGTGGTTCCTGGCCACCGTCGGC
GTCTCGCCCGACCACCAGGGCAAGGGTCTGGGCAGCGCCGTCGTGCTCCCCGGAGTGGAGGCGGCCGAGC
GCGCCGGGGTGCCCGCCTTCCTGGAGACCTCCGCGCCCCGCAACCTCCCCTTCTACGAGCGGCTCGGCTT
CACCGTCACCGCCGACGTCGAGGTGCCCGAAGGACCGCGCACCTGGTGCATGACCCGCAAGCCCGGTGCC
TGAACGCGTCTGGAACAATCAACCTCTGGATTACAAAATTTGTGAAAGATTGACTGGTATTCTTAACTAT
GTTGCTCCTTTTACGCTATGTGGATACGCTGCTTTAATGCCTTTGTATCATGCTATTGCTTCCCGTATGG
CTTTCATTTTCTCCTCCTTGTATAAATCCTGGTTGCTGTCTCTTTATGAGGAGTTGTGGCCCGTTGTCAG
GCAACGTGGCGTGGTGTGCACTGTGTTTGCTGACGCAACCCCCACTGGTTGGGGCATTGCCACCACCTGT
CAGCTCCTTTCCGGGACTTTCGCTTTCCCCCTCCCTATTGCCACGGCGGAACTCATCGCCGCCTGCCTTG
CCCGCTGCTGGACAGGGGCTCGGCTGTTGGGCACTGACAATTCCGTGGTGTTGTCGGGGAAGCTGACGTC
CTTTCCATGGCTGCTCGCCTGTGTTGCCACCTGGATTCTGCGCGGGACGTCCTTCTGCTACGTCCCTTCG
GCCCTCAATCCAGCGGACCTTCCTTCCCGCGGCCTGCTGCCGGCTCTGCGGCCTCTTCCGCGTCTTCGCC
TTCGCCCTCAGACGAGTCGGATCTCCCTTTGGGCCGCCTCCCCGCCTGGAATTAATTCTGCAGTCGAGAC
CTAGAAAAACATGGAGCAATCACAAGTAGCAATACAGCAGCTACCAATGCTGATTGTGCCTGGCTAGAAG
CACAAGAGGAGGAGGAGGTGGGTTTTCCAGTCACACCTCAGGTACCTTTAAGACCAATGACTTACAAGGC
AGCTGTAGATCTTAGCCACTTTTTAAAAGAAAAGAGGGGACTGGAAGGGCTAATTCACTCCCAACGAAGA
CAAGATATCCTTGATCTGTGGATCTACCACACACAAGGCTACTTCCCTGATTAGCAGAACTACACACCAG
GGCCAGGGGTCAGATATCCACTGACCTTTGGATGGTGCTACAAGCTAGTACCAGTTGAGCCAGATAAGGT
AGAAGAGGCCAATAAAGGAGAGAACACCAGCTTGTTACACCCTGTGAGCCTGCATGGGATGGATGACCCG
GAGAGAGAAGTGTTAGAGTGGAGGTTTGACAGCCGCCTAGCATTTCATCACGTGGCCCGAGAGCTGCATC
CGGAGTACTTCAAGAACTGCTGATATCGAGCTTGCTACAAGGGACTTTCCGCTGGGGACTTTCCAGGGAG
GCGTGGCCTGGGCGGGACTGGGGAGTGGCGAGCCCTCAGATCCTGCATATAAGCAGCTGCTTTTTGCCTG
TACTGGGTCTCTCTGGTTAGACCAGATCTGAGCCTGGGAGCTCTCTGGCTAACTAGGGAACCCACTGCTT
AAGCCTCAATAAAGCTTGCCTTGAGTGCTTCAAGTAGTGTGTGCCCGTCTGTTGTGTGACTCTGGTAACT
AGAGATCCCTCAGACCCTTTTAGTCAGTGTGGAAAATCTCTAGCAGTAGTAGTTCATGTCATCTTATTAT
TCAGTATTTATAACTTGCAAAGAAATGAATATCAGAGAGTGAGAGGCCTTGACATTGCTAGCGTTTACCG
TCGACCTCTAGCTAGAGCTTGGCGTAATCATGGTCATAGCTGTTTCCTGTGTGAAATTGTTATCCGCTCA
CAATTCCACACAACATACGAGCCGGAAGCATAAAGTGTAAAGCCTGGGGTGCCTAATGAGTGAGCTAACT
CACATTAATTGCGTTGCGCTCACTGCCCGCTTTCCAGTCGGGAAACCTGTCGTGCCAGCTGCATTAATGA
ATCGGCCAACGCGCGGGGAGAGGCGGTTTGCGTATTGGGCGCTCTTCCGCTTCCTCGCTCACTGACTCGC
TGCGCTCGGTCGTTCGGCTGCGGCGAGCGGTATCAGCTCACTCAAAGGCGGTAATACGGTTATCCACAGA
ATCAGGGGATAACGCAGGAAAGAACATGTGAGCAAAAGGCCAGCAAAAGGCCAGGAACCGTAAAAAGGCC
GCGTTGCTGGCGTTTTTCCATAGGCTCCGCCCCCCTGACGAGCATCACAAAAATCGACGCTCAAGTCAGA
GGTGGCGAAACCCGACAGGACTATAAAGATACCAGGCGTTTCCCCCTGGAAGCTCCCTCGTGCGCTCTCC
TGTTCCGACCCTGCCGCTTACCGGATACCTGTCCGCCTTTCTCCCTTCGGGAAGCGT
Features (pLannotate 1.2.2; 32 found; start..end, strand, type, name):
    577..1437    -  CDS            AmpR: β-lactamase; bla; confers resistance to ampicillin, carbenicillin, and related antibiotics
   1438..1542    -  promoter       AmpR promoter: bla
   1590..1724    +  polyA_signal   SV40 poly(A) signal: SV40 polyadenylation signal
   1891..2220    +  CDS            nef (fragment): NEF_HV1BR - Experimental evidence at protein level: Swiss-Prot protein existence level 1. Extracellular Nef protein targets CD4(+) T-lymphocytes for apoptosis by interacting with CXCR4 surface receptors (PubMed:14990729). From Human immunodeficiency virus type 1 group M subtype B (isolate BRU/LAI) (HIV-1).
   2268..2525    +  LTR            5' LTR (truncated): truncated 5' long terminal repeat (LTR) from HIV-1
   2572..2697    +  misc_feature   HIV-1 Ψ: packaging signal of human immunodeficiency virus type 1
   2681..3019    +  CDS            HIV-1 gag (fragment): gag protein from human immunodeficiency virus 1; gag
   3194..3427    +  misc_feature   RRE: The Rev response element (RRE) of HIV-1 allows for Rev-dependent mRNA export from the nucleus to the cytoplasm.
   3804..3904    +  CDS            Rev (fragment): human immunodeficiency virus 1 (HIV-1) Rev protein; rev; enhances nuclear export of unspliced and incompletely spliced viral mRNAs
   3919..4034    +  misc_feature   cPPT/CTS: central polypurine tract and central termination sequence of HIV-1 (lacking the first T)
   4078..4212    +  polyA_signal   SV40 poly(A) signal: SV40 polyadenylation signal
   4399..4425    -  CDS            NES: nuclear export signal from the HIV Rev protein (Fischer et al., 1995)
   4432..5179    -  CDS            APEX2 (fragment): soybean ascorbate peroxidase, engineered to serve as a monomeric tag for electron microscopy and live-cell proteomics (Lam et al., 2015) more active than the original APEX due to the A134P mutation
   5178..5199    -  CDS            3xFLAG (fragment): three tandem FLAG® epitope tags
   5227..5253    -  misc_feature   MCS (fragment): multiple cloning site
   5278..5439    -  CDS            adcA (fragment): ADCA_DICDI - Experimental evidence at protein level: Swiss-Prot protein existence level 1. From Dictyostelium discoideum (Slime mold).
   5488..5739    -  CDS            Hgs (fragment): HGS_MOUSE - Also known as Hrs. Experimental evidence at protein level: Swiss-Prot protein existence level 1. Involved in intracellular signal transduction mediated by cytokines and growth factors. When associated with STAM, it suppresses DNA signaling upon stimulation by IL-2 and GM-CSF. Could be a direct effector of PI3-kinase in vesicular pathway via early endosomes and may regulate trafficking to early and late endosomes by recruiting clathrin. May concentrate ubiquitinated receptors within clathrin- coated regions. Involved in down-regulation of receptor tyrosine kinase via multivesicular
   5740..5768    -  misc_feature   MCS (fragment): multiple cloning site
   5770..6486    -  CDS            EGFP: EGFP is a basic (constitutively fluorescent) green fluorescent protein published in 1996, derived from Aequorea victoria. It is reported to be a rapidly-maturing weak dimer with moderate acid sensitivity.
   6496..6863    -  promoter       TRE3GS promoter: 3rd-generation Tet-responsive promoter that can be activated by binding of Tet-On® 3G, modified to eliminate binding sites for endogenous mammalian transcription factors
   6880..7390    +  promoter       hPGK promoter: human phosphoglycerate kinase 1 promoter
   7409..8155    +  CDS            Tet-On® 3G: modified rtTA protein that binds tightly to promoters containing the tet operator in the presence of doxycycline
   8166..8495    +  promoter       SV40 promoter: SV40 enhancer and early promoter
   8504..9103    +  CDS            PuroR: puromycin N-acetyltransferase; pac from Streptomyces alboniger; confers resistance to puromycin
   9117..9705    +  misc_feature   WPRE: woodchuck hepatitis virus posttranscriptional regulatory element
   9722..10240   +  CDS            nef (fragment): NEF_HV1BR - Experimental evidence at protein level: Swiss-Prot protein existence level 1. Extracellular Nef protein targets CD4(+) T-lymphocytes for apoptosis by interacting with CXCR4 surface receptors (PubMed:14990729). From Human immunodeficiency virus type 1 group M subtype B (isolate BRU/LAI) (HIV-1).
  10288..10545   +  LTR            5' LTR (truncated): truncated 5' long terminal repeat (LTR) from HIV-1
  10695..10717   -  protein_bind   lac operator (fragment): The lac repressor binds to the lac operator to inhibit transcription in E. coli. This inhibition can be relieved by adding lactose or isopropyl-β-D-thiogalactopyranoside (IPTG). lac repressor encoded by lacI
  10721..10751   -  promoter       lac promoter: promoter for the E. coli lac operon
  10766..10787   -  protein_bind   CAP binding site: CAP binding activates transcription in the presence of cAMP. E. coli catabolite activator protein
  10800..10892   -  CDS            lacI (fragment): lac repressor; lacI; The lac repressor binds to the lac operator to inhibit transcription in E. coli. This inhibition can be relieved by adding lactose or isopropyl-β-D-thiogalactopyranoside (IPTG).
  11075..406     -  rep_origin     ori (across the origin): high-copy-number ColE1/pMB1/pBR322/pUC origin of replication
