[The description below was written by a language model from this plasmid's Addgene catalogue record and pLannotate feature annotations shown in this document.]
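Description:
Endo-APEX2 is an 11.3 kb lentiviral transfer plasmid on a pLVX backbone, designed for stable, doxycycline-inducible expression of an endosome-targeted APEX2 peroxidase in mammalian cells. In bacteria it replicates from a high-copy ColE1/pUC-type origin and is selected with ampicillin through the β-lactamase gene. The viral portion is flanked by HIV-1 LTR sequences and contains the Ψ packaging signal with a partial gag fragment, the Rev response element, the cPPT/CTS and a WPRE. Together these support RNA packaging, nuclear export, transduction and transcript stability.

The payload follows an all-in-one Tet-On arrangement with two divergent units. On the reverse strand, a TRE3GS promoter drives the fusion EGFP-2xFYVE-APEX2-NES and ends at an SV40 polyadenylation signal. The annotation tool detected the FYVE region as fragments resembling mouse Hgs (Hrs) and a Dictyostelium protein. This fits tandem FYVE domains, which bind phosphatidylinositol 3-phosphate on early endosomal membranes. A short FLAG-like sequence lies between this module and APEX2, and a Rev-derived nuclear export signal at the C-terminus keeps the fusion out of the nucleus. EGFP allows localisation to be checked by fluorescence. On the forward strand, the human PGK promoter expresses the Tet-On 3G transactivator, which activates TRE3GS in the presence of doxycycline. An SV40 promoter then drives puromycin N-acetyltransferase for selection of transduced cells.

According to the record, the construct serves as a compartment-specific spatial reference in APEX2 proximity-labelling proteomics, where the peroxidase marks nearby proteins so that the endosomal proteome and protein interactions can be mapped.
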