Addgene plasmid #215553: Endo-APEX2
Purpose: Stable, inducible expression in endosome
Depositing lab: Nevan Krogan. Depositing organization: University of California, San Francisco (UCSF). Publication: An automated proximity proteomics pipeline for subcellular proteome and protein interaction mapping. Zhong X, Li Q, Polacco BJ, Patil T, DiBerto JF, Vartak R, Xu J, Marley A, Foussard H, Roth BL, Eckhardt M, Von Zastrow M, Krogan NJ, Huttenhain R. bioRxiv. 2023 Apr 12:2023.04.11.536358. doi: 10.1101/2023.04.11.536358. Preprint. PubMed 37090610.
Backbone
  Vector backbone: pLVX
  Vector type: Lentiviral
Growth in bacteria
  Bacterial resistance: Ampicillin, 100 μg/mL
  Growth temperature: 37°C
  Growth strain: NEB Stable
  Copy number: High Copy
Gene/Insert
  Gene/Insert name: EGFP-2xFYVE-APEX2-NES
  Species: H. sapiens (human)
  Cloning method: Other
Terms and licenses: Academic/Nonprofit Terms; Industry Terms: Not Available to Industry
Depositor comments: Please visit https://pubmed.ncbi.nlm.nih.gov/37090610/ for bioRxiv preprint.
How to cite: Endo-APEX2 was a gift from Nevan Krogan (Addgene plasmid # 215553 ; http://n2t.net/addgene:215553 ; RRID:Addgene_215553)
